Addgene plasmid #117727: pNBU2_erm_P1T_DP-GH023 - NanoLuc
Purpose: Integration vector at an attB site in Bacteroides; contains the P1T_DP aTC-inducible promoter with the RBS GH023 upstream of the NanoLuc reporter
Depositing lab: Andrew Goodman. Depositing organization: Yale University. Publication: Engineered Regulatory Systems Modulate Gene Expression of Human Commensals in the Gut. Lim B, Zimmermann M, Barry NA, Goodman AL. Cell. 2017 Apr 20;169(3):547-558.e15. doi: 10.1016/j.cell.2017.03.045. PubMed 28431252.
Backbone
  Vector backbone: pNBU2-ErmG
  Backbone size w/o insert (bp): 5097
  Total vector size (bp): 5558
  Vector type: Bacterial Expression, Luciferase
Growth in bacteria
  Bacterial resistance: Ampicillin, 100 μg/mL
  Growth temperature: 37°C
  Growth strain: EC100D pir-116
  Copy number: Unknown
Gene/Insert
  Gene/Insert name: NanoLuc
  Insert size (bp): 516
  GenBank ID: AFI79290.1
  Cloning method: Gateway Cloning
  Sequencing primers: 5′ CCGCTTTCCAAGAGAAGAAAG; 3′ CACAATATGAGCAACAAGGAATCC
Terms and licenses: Academic/Nonprofit Terms; Industry Terms: Not Available to Industry
How to cite: pNBU2_erm_P1T_DP-GH023 - NanoLuc was a gift from Andrew Goodman (Addgene plasmid # 117727 ; http://n2t.net/addgene:117727 ; RRID:Addgene_117727)
