[The description below was written by a language model from this plasmid's Addgene catalogue record and pLannotate feature annotations shown in this document.]
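Description:
pNBU2_erm_P1T_DP-GH023 - NanoLuc is a roughly 5.6 kb suicide-type integration vector built on the pNBU2-ErmG backbone and designed to place an inducible luciferase reporter into the chromosome of Bacteroides species at an attB site. In E. coli it replicates from the R6K γ origin, which depends on the pi initiator protein and therefore requires a pir-expressing host such as the listed pir-116 strain. Selection there is through the β-lactamase (ampicillin resistance) gene. An IncP oriT, flanked by a traJ fragment, allows the plasmid to be mobilised by conjugation from an E. coli donor into Bacteroides. The R6K origin is not expected to support replication in that recipient, so erythromycin-resistant transconjugants should arise by integration. The erythromycin marker is annotated by homology as an erm-family rRNA methylase, consistent with the ErmG named in the backbone. The feature table leaves about 1.9 kb between the reporter and this marker unannotated. The integrase and attachment functions implied by the stated purpose presumably lie there, but the record does not label them.

The payload is the 516 bp NanoLuc luciferase coding sequence placed downstream of the P1T_DP promoter, an anhydrotetracycline (aTC)-inducible promoter, and the GH023 ribosome-binding site. The short hits annotated as PLtetO-1 and TRE fragments just upstream of the reporter most likely reflect tet operator sequences embedded in this promoter rather than those promoters themselves. No TetR repressor gene is annotated, and the record does not say where the repressor is supplied. The construct serves as a single-copy, chromosomally integrated reporter for measuring aTC-dependent gene expression in Bacteroides, as part of a toolkit for regulated gene expression in human gut commensals.
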