Features (pLannotate 1.2.2; 9 found; start..end, strand, type, name):
     24..69      -  CDS            traJ (fragment): oriT-recognizing protein; traJ
    102..211     -  oriT           oriT: incP origin of transfer
    382..770     +  rep_origin     R6K γ ori: γ replication origin from E. coli plasmid R6K; requires the R6K initiator protein pi for replication
    883..903     -  promoter       PLtetO-1 promoter (fragment): modified phage lambda PL promoter with tet operator sites (Lutz and Bujard, 1997)
    946..965     +  promoter       tight TRE promoter (fragment): Tet-responsive promoter PTight, consisting of seven tet operator sequences followed by the minimal CMV promoter
    997..1512    +  CDS            Nluc: NanoLuc® luciferase human codon-optimized
   3446..4174    -  CDS            ermC': ERM_BACIU - Experimental evidence at protein level: Swiss-Prot protein existence level 1. This protein produces a dimethylation of the adenine residue at position 2085 in 23S rRNA, resulting in reduced affinity between ribosomes and macrolide-lincosamide-streptogramin B antibiotics. From Bacillus subtilis.
   4645..4661    +  promoter       AmpR promoter (fragment): bla
   4662..5522    +  CDS            AmpR: β-lactamase; bla; confers resistance to ampicillin, carbenicillin, and related antibiotics
>Addgene plasmid #117727 | pNBU2_erm_P1T_DP-GH023 - NanoLuc | addgene full sequence | sequence record 226365 | Addgene NGS Result
CAATTCGAGGGGGATCAATTCCGTGATAGGTGGGCTGCCCTTCCTGGTTGGCTTGGTTTCATCAGCCATC
CGCTTGCCCTCATCTGTTACGCCGGCGGTAGCCGGCCAGCCTCGCAGAGCAGGATTCCCGTTGAGCACCG
CCAGGTGCGAATAAGGGACAGTGAAGAAGGAACACCCGCTCGCGGGTGGGCCTACTTCACCTATCCTGCC
CGGCTGACGCCGTTGGATACACCAAGGAAAGTCTACACGAACCCTTTGGCAAAATCCTGTATATCGTGCG
AAAAAGGATGGATATACCGAAAAAATCGCTATAATGACCCCGAAGCAGGGTTATGCAGCGGAAAACGGAA
TTGATCCGGCCACGATGCGTCCGGCGTAGAGGATCTGAAGATCAGCAGTTCAACCTGTTGATAGTACGTA
CTAAGCTCTCATGTTTCACGTACTAAGCTCTCATGTTTAACGTACTAAGCTCTCATGTTTAACGAACTAA
ACCCTCATGGCTAACGTACTAAGCTCTCATGGCTAACGTACTAAGCTCTCATGTTTCACGTACTAAGCTC
TCATGTTTGAACAATAAAATTAATATAAATCAGCAACTTAAATAGCCTCTAAGGTTTTAAGTTTTATAAG
AAAAAAAAGAATATATAAGGCTTTTAAAGCTTTTAAGGTTTAACGGTTGTGGACAACAAGCCAGGGATGT
AACGCACTGAGAAGCCCTTAGAGCCTCTCAAAGCAATTTTGAGTGACACAGGAACACTTAACGGCTGACA
TGGGAATTCCCCTCCACCGCGGTGGCTTTTGCACCCGCTTTCCAAGAGAAGAAAGCCTTGTTAAATTGAC
TTAGTGTAAAAGCGCAGTACTGCTTGACCATAAGAACAAAAAAATCTCTATCACTGATAGGGATAAAGTT
TGGAAGATAAAGCTAAAAGTTCTTATCTTTGCAGTCTCCCTATCAGTGATAGAGACGAAATAAAGACATA
TAAAAGAAAAGACACCATGGTCTTCACACTCGAAGATTTCGTTGGGGACTGGCGACAGACAGCCGGCTAC
AACCTGGACCAAGTCCTTGAACAGGGAGGTGTGTCCAGTTTGTTTCAGAATCTCGGGGTGTCCGTAACTC
CGATCCAAAGGATTGTCCTGAGCGGTGAAAATGGGCTGAAGATCGACATCCATGTCATCATCCCGTATGA
AGGTCTGAGCGGCGACCAAATGGGCCAGATCGAAAAAATTTTTAAGGTGGTGTACCCTGTGGATGATCAT
CACTTTAAGGTGATCCTGCACTATGGCACACTGGTAATCGACGGGGTTACGCCGAACATGATCGACTATT
TCGGACGGCCGTATGAAGGCATCGCCGTGTTCGACGGCAAAAAGATCACTGTAACAGGGACCCTGTGGAA
CGGCAACAAAATTATCGACGAGCGCCTGATCAACCCCGACGGCTCCCTGCTGTTCCGAGTAACCATCAAC
GGAGTGACCGGCTGGCGGCTGTGCGAACGCATTCTGGCGTAACTAATTGCCTATCTTCCAGTGATGGAAC
AGCATTTGTGCATTGGCTGCAACAATCAGCCTTACTTGTGCCTGTTCTATTTCCGAACCGACCGCTTGTA
TGAATGCATCAAAATTCGTTTTCTCTACGTTGGATTCCTTGTTGCTCATATTGTGATGATAATTTCTACA
AATATAGTCATTGGTAACTATCTATGAAACTGTTTGATACTTTTATAGTTGATTAAACTTGTTCATGGCA
TTTGCCTTAATATCATCCGCTATGTCAATGTAGGGTTTCATAGCTTTGTAGTCGCTGTGTCCCGTCCATT
TCATGACCACCTGTGCCGGGATTCCGAGAGCCAGCGCATTGCAGATGAATGTCCTTTTTCCTGCATGGGT
ACTGAGCAAAGCGTATTTGGGTGTGACTTCATCAATACGTTCATTTCCCTTGTAGTAGGTTTCCCGTACA
GGCTCGTTGATTTCTGCCAGTTCGCCCAGCTCTTTCAGGTAATCGTTCATCTTCTGGTTGCTGATGACGG
GCAGAGCCATGTAATTCTCGAAATGGATGTCCTTGTATTTGTCCAGTATGGCTTTGCTGTATTTGTTCAG
TTCAATCGTCAGGCTGTCGGCAGTCTTGACTGTGGTTATTTCGATGTGGTCGGACTTCACATCGCTTCTT
TTCAGATTGCGAACATCCGAATACCGCAAACTCGTAAAGCAGCAGAACAGGAAAACATCACGCACACGTT
CCAGGTATTGCTTATCCTTGGGTATCTGGTAGTCTTTCAGCTTGTTCAGTTCATCCCAAGTCAGGAAGAT
TACTTTTTTCGAGGTGGTTTTCAGTTTCGGTTTGAACGTATCGTATGCAATGTTCTGATGATGTCCTTTC
TTGAAGCTCCAGCGCAGGAACCATTTGAGGAATCCCATTTGCTTGCCGATGGTGCTGTTTCTCATATCCT
TGGTGTCACGCAGGAAGTTGACGTATTCGTTCAATCCAAACTCGTTGAAATAGTTGAACGTTGCATCCTC
CTTGAACTCTTTGAGGTGGTTCCTCACTGCTGCAAATTTTTCATAGGTGGATGCCGTCCAGTTATTCTGG
TTACCGCACTCTTTTACAAACTCATCGAACACCTCCCAAAAGCTGACAGGGGCTTCTTCCGGCTGTTCTT
CACTGGTGTCTTTCATTCTCATGTTGAAAGCTTCCTTCAACTGTTGGGTCGTTGGCATGACCTCCTGCAC
CTCAAATTCCTTGAAAATATTCTGGATTTCGGCATAGTATTTCAGCAAGTCCGTATTGATTTCGGCTGCA
CTTTGCTTTAGCTTGTTGGTACATCCGTTCTTTACCCGCTGCTTATCTGCATCCCATTTGGCTACGTCAA
TCCGGTAGCCCGTTGTAAACTCGATACGTTGGCTGGCAAAGATGACACGCATACGGATGGGTACGTTCTC
TACGATTGGCACACCGTTCTTTTTCCGGCTCTCCAATGCAAAAATGATGTTGCGCTTGATATTCATAATT
GGGTGCGTTTGAAATTCTACACCCAAATATACACCCAATTATTGAGATAGCAAAAGACATTTAGAAACAT
TTACTTTTACTCTATATTGTAATTTACACTTGATTATCAGTCGTTTGCAGTTTTATGATATTCTGTGAAA
GTATAAGTTCGAGAGCCTGTCTCTCCGCAAAAAACGCTGAAAATCAGCAGATTGCAAAACAAACACCCTG
TTTTACACCCAAGAATGTAAAGTCGGGTGTTTTTGTTTTATTTAAGATAATACAACCACTACATAATAAA
AGAGTAGCGATATTAAAAGAATCCGATGAGAAAAGACTAATATTTATCTATCCATTCAGTTTGATTTCTC
AGGACTTTACATCGTCCTGAAAGTATTTGTTGGTACCGAGGACGCGTAAACATTTACAGTTGCATGTGGC
CTATTGTTTTTAGCCGTTAAATATTTTATAACTATTAAATAGCGATACAAATTGTTCGAAACTAATATTG
TTTATATCATATATTCTCGCATGTTTTAAAGCTTTATTAAATTGATTTTTTGTAAACAGTTTTTCGTACT
CTTTGTTAACCCATTTCATTACAAAAGTTTCATATTTTTTTCTCTCTTTAAATGCCATTTTTGCTGGCTT
TCTTTTTAATACAATTAATGTGCTATCCACTTTAGGTTTTGGATGGAAATAATACCTAGGAATTTTTGCT
AATATAGAAATATCTACCTCTGCCATTAACAGCAATGCTAGTGATCTGTTTGTATCTAATAACATTTTAG
CAAAACCATATTCCACTATTAAATAACTTATTGTGGCTGAACTTTCAAAAACAATTTTTCGAATTATATT
TGTGCTTATGTTGTAAGGTATGCTGCCAAATATTTTATATGGATTGTGGCTAGGAAATGTAAATTTCAGT
ATATCATCATTTACTATTTGATAGTTAGGATAATTTAAGAGCTTATTACGAGTTACCTCACATAATTTAG
AATCAATTTCTATCGCCGTTACAAAATTACATCTCTTTACCAATCCAGCAGTAAAATGACCTTTCCCTGC
ACCTATTTCAAAGATGTTATCTTTTTCATCTAAACTTATGCAATTCATTATTTTTTCTATGTGATATTTT
GAAGTAATAAAATTTTGACTATCTTTTATATTTACTTTGTTCATTATAACCTCTCCTTAATTTATTGCAT
CTCTTTTCGAATATTTATGTTTTTTGAGAAAAGAACGTACTCATGGTTCATCCCGATATGCGTATCGGTC
TGTATATCAGCAACTTTCTATGTGTTTCAACTACAATAGTCATCTATTCTCATCTTTCTGAGTCCACCCC
CTGCAAAGCCCCTCTTTACGACATAAAAATTCGGTCGGAAAAGGTATGCAAAAGATGTTTCTCTCTTTAA
GAGAAACTCTTCGGGATGCAAAAATATGAAAATAACTCCAATTCACCAAATTATATAGCGACTTTTTTAC
AAAATGCTAAAATTTGTTGATTTCCGTCAAGCAATTGTTGAGCAAAAATGTCTTTTACGATAAAATGATA
CCTCAATATCAACTGTTTAGCAAAACGATATTTCTCTTAAAGAGAGAAACACCTTTTTGTTCACCAATCC
CCGACTTTTAATCCCGCGGCCATGATTGAAAAAGGAAGAGTATGAGTATTCAACATTTCCGTGTCGCCCT
TATTCCCTTTTTTGCGGCATTTTGCCTTCCTGTTTTTGCTCACCCAGAAACGCTGGTGAAAGTAAAAGAT
GCTGAAGATCAGTTGGGTGCACGAGTGGGTTACATCGAACTGGATCTCAACAGCGGTAAGATCCTTGAGA
GTTTTCGCCCCGAAGAACGTTTTCCAATGATGAGCACTTTTAAAGTTCTGCTATGTGGCGCGGTATTATC
CCGTATTGACGCCGGGCAAGAGCAACTCGGTCGCCGCATACACTATTCTCAGAATGACTTGGTTGAGTAC
TCACCAGTCACAGAAAAGCATCTTACGGATGGCATGACAGTAAGAGAATTATGCAGTGCTGCCATAACCA
TGAGTGATAACACTGCGGCCAACTTACTTCTGACAACGATCGGAGGACCGAAGGAGCTAACCGCTTTTTT
GCACAACATGGGGGATCATGTAACTCGCCTTGATCGTTGGGAACCGGAGCTGAATGAAGCCATACCAAAC
GACGAGCGTGACACCACGATGCCTGTAGCAATGGCAACAACGTTGCGCAAACTATTAACTGGCGAACTAC
TTACTCTAGCTTCCCGGCAACAATTAATAGACTGGATGGAGGCGGATAAAGTTGCAGGACCACTTCTGCG
CTCGGCCCTTCCGGCTGGCTGGTTTATTGCTGATAAATCTGGAGCCGGTGAGCGTGGGTCTCGCGGTATC
ATTGCAGCACTGGGGCCAGATGGTAAGCCCTCCCGTATCGTAGTTATCTACACGACGGGGAGTCAGGCAA
CTATGGATGAACGAAATAGACAGATCGCTGAGATAGGTGCCTCACTGATTAAGCATTGGTAACTGTCAGA
CCAAGTTTACTCATAACGCGT
